Addgene plasmid #112881: pGDP3 apmA
Purpose: This plasmid is part of the Minimal Antibiotic Resistance Platform (ARP) Kit (Addgene #1000000143). Low copy-number plasmid that constitutively expresses genes using the Pbla promoter.
Depositing lab: Gerard Wright. Depositing organization: McMaster University. Publication: A Common Platform for Antibiotic Dereplication and Adjuvant Discovery. Cox G, Sieron A, King AM, De Pascale G, Pawlowski AC, Koteva K, Wright GD. Cell Chem Biol. 2017 Jan 19;24(1):98-109. doi: 10.1016/j.chembiol.2016.11.011. Epub 2016 Dec 22. PubMed 28017602.
Backbone
  Vector backbone: pBR322
  Vector type: Bacterial Expression
Growth in bacteria
  Bacterial resistance: Ampicillin, 100 μg/mL
  Growth temperature: 37°C
  Growth strain: DH5alpha
  Copy number: Low Copy
Gene/Insert
  Gene/Insert name: apmA
  Species: Staphylococcus aureus
  Entrez Gene: apmA (a.k.a. D646_p10005)
  Promoter: Pbla
  Tag / fusion protein: 6xHis (N terminal on backbone)
  Cloning method: Restriction Enzyme; 5′ cloning site NdeI (not destroyed); 3′ cloning site XhoI (not destroyed)
  Sequencing primers: 5′ CATGAGACAATAACCCTG; 3′ CCAACTCAGCTTCCTTTC
Terms and licenses: Academic/Nonprofit Terms; Industry Terms: Not Available to Industry
Depositor comments: JoVE antibiotic dereplication paper: Zubyk, H.L., Cox, G., Wright, G.D. Antibiotic Dereplication Using the Antibiotic Resistance Platform. J. Vis. Exp. (152), e60536, doi:10.3791/60536 (2019). (https://www.jove.com/video/60536/antibiotic-dereplication-using-the-antibiotic-resistance-platform)
How to cite: pGDP3 apmA was a gift from Gerard Wright (Addgene plasmid # 112881 ; http://n2t.net/addgene:112881 ; RRID:Addgene_112881)
