[The description below was written by a language model from this plasmid's Addgene catalogue record and pLannotate feature annotations shown in this document.]
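Description:
pGDP3 apmA is a low-copy bacterial expression plasmid built on a pBR322 backbone and belongs to the Minimal Antibiotic Resistance Platform kit, a set of constructs that each express a single resistance gene in E. coli. It is maintained through the pMB1/ColE1-type origin. The annotated rop gene and bom region from pBR322 are also present, and Rop accounts for the low copy number stated in the record. Selection is with ampicillin, provided by a β-lactamase (AmpR) cassette driven by its own full bla promoter.

The insert is apmA from Staphylococcus aureus, cloned between NdeI and XhoI sites that were both preserved. Expression is constitutive from Pbla, which the feature table picks up as a second, partial copy of the AmpR promoter upstream of the insert, followed by the strong ribosome binding site from phage T7 gene 10. An N-terminal 6xHis tag and a thrombin cleavage site come from the backbone. The automated annotation labels the His tag as a fragment of a composite tag. A further His-tag sequence is annotated downstream of the insert, but the record does not say whether it is translated. The annotation tool did not name apmA itself. Instead it flagged part of the insert region as a fragment similar to the chloramphenicol acetyltransferase catB2, which most likely reflects homology rather than a separate gene. A short match to the rrnB T2 terminator lies after the cassette, on the opposite strand.

The platform is intended for antibiotic dereplication and adjuvant discovery. In this approach, compounds or natural-product extracts are tested against strains that each carry one defined resistance determinant. This helps identify known antibiotic classes or find inhibitors of resistance.
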