Features (pLannotate 1.2.2; 15 found; start..end, strand, type, name):
     36..112     +  rep_origin     M13 ori (fragment): M13 bacteriophage origin of replication; arrow indicates direction of (+) strand synthesis
    138..219     +  promoter       AmpR promoter (fragment): bla
    232..254     +  RBS            RBS: efficient ribosome binding site from bacteriophage T7 gene 10 (Olins and Rangwala, 1989)
    273..289     +  CDS            capTEV™ (fragment): composite tag for in vivo biotinylation, TEV protease cleavage, and 6xHis tagging
    300..317     +  CDS            thrombin site: thrombin recognition and cleavage site
    855..1088    +  CDS            catB2 (fragment): CAT4_ECOLX - Also known as cat. Protein inferred from homology: Swiss-Prot protein existence level 3. This enzyme is an effector of chloramphenicol resistance in bacteria. From Escherichia coli.
   1152..1169    +  CDS            9xHis (fragment): 9xHis affinity tag
   1179..1228    +  CDS            SET1 (fragment): solubility-enhancement tag derived from T7 phage gene 10B
   1231..1258    -  terminator     rrnB T2 terminator: transcription terminator T2 from the E. coli rrnB gene
   1283..1387    +  promoter       AmpR promoter: bla
   1388..2248    +  CDS            AmpR: β-lactamase; bla; confers resistance to ampicillin, carbenicillin, and related antibiotics
   2419..3007    +  rep_origin     ori: high-copy-number ColE1/pMB1/pBR322/pUC origin of replication
   3193..3332    -  misc_feature   bom: basis of mobility region from pBR322
   3434..3625    -  CDS            rop: Rop protein, which maintains plasmids at low copy number; rop
   3642..4022    +  CDS            YPB1_ECOLX: Protein predicted: Swiss-Prot protein existence level 4. From Escherichia coli.
>Addgene plasmid #112881 | pGDP3 apmA | addgene full sequence | sequence record 219867 | Addgene NGS Result
AGTAAGGCAACCCCGCCAGCCTAGCCGGGAGATCTGGCCTATTGGTTAAAAAATGAGCTGATTTAACAAA
AATTTAACGCGAATTTTAACAAAATATTAACGCTTACAATTTAGGTGGCACTTTTCGGGGAAATGTGCGC
GGAACCCCTATTTGTTTATTTTTCTAAATACATTCAAATATGTATCCGCTCATGAGACAATAACCCTGAT
AAATGCTTCTCTAGAAATAATTTTGTTTAACTTTAAGAAGGAGATATACCATGGGCAGCAGCCATCATCA
TCATCATCACAGCAGCGGCCTGGTGCCGCGCGGCAGCCATATGAAAACCAGACTTGAACAAGTTTTAGAA
CGTTATCTCAACGGACGCGAGGTAGCTGTATGGGGTGTTCCGACACGCCGTTTGCTTCGTGCATTAAAAC
CTTTTAAATTTCATACTGCCGATCGTGTTGATCCTCAATATCATTATGTTGTTGCTGTAACCGATGACGA
CTTAACCGACTTTTTATCCGATGAACAGAGCAAGTCGTTTCAATACGCGAATGACTACCTTACGTTTGAC
GACGAGGGAGGCGAACTTCCGTTTGAACGAATGTGCTTCAATGTCCCCGTTGGCAGGCAAACGTATTTTG
GAGACGGTGTCGTAGGAGCTTGCGAAAACGGGTATATCAAGAGCATCGGCCAATTTACATCGATTAACGG
CACGGCAGAGATCCATGCGAACCATCAGTTAAACATGACCTTTGTAAGCGACGATATTCAAAACTTCTTC
AACGAAGAAAGCATGGCTGTATTCCAAGAAAAGCTGCGAAAAGACCCGAAACACCCTTATGCTTATAGCA
AAGAACCTATGACCATAGGTAGCGATGTTTATATCGGCGCACATGCATTCATCAATGCTTCCACTGTGAC
AAGCATCGGTGACGGTGCAATAATTGGCTCAGGGGCAGTAGTTCTGGAAAATGTTCCTCCTTTTGCTGTC
GTCGTTGGTGTCCCTGCGAGAATCAAGCGTTACCGCTTCTCAAAGGAGATGATTGAAACCCTCCTTCGTG
TCAAATGGTGGGACTGGAGTATAGAGGAAATTAACGAAAATGTTGATGCGCTTATATCACCTGAACTATT
TATGAAAAAGTACGGGAGTTTGTAACTCGAGCACCACCACCACCACCACTGAGATCCGGCTGCTAACAAA
GCCCGAAAGGAAGCTGAGTTGGCTGCTGCCACCGCTGAGCAAAAGGCCATCCGTCAGGATGGCCTTCTGG
TGGCACTTTTCGGGGAAATGTGCGCGGAACCCCTATTTGTTTATTTTTCTAAATACATTCAAATATGTAT
CCGCTCATGAGACAATAACCCTGATAAATGCTTCAATAATATTGAAAAAGGAAGAGTATGAGTATTCAAC
ATTTCCGTGTCGCCCTTATTCCCTTTTTTGCGGCATTTTGCCTTCCTGTTTTTGCTCACCCAGAAACGCT
GGTGAAAGTAAAAGATGCTGAAGATCAGTTGGGTGCACGAGTGGGTTACATCGAACTGGATCTCAACAGC
GGTAAGATCCTTGAGAGTTTTCGCCCCGAAGAACGTTTTCCAATGATGAGCACTTTTAAAGTTCTGCTAT
GTGGCGCGGTATTATCCCGTATTGACGCCGGGCAAGAGCAACTCGGTCGCCGCATACACTATTCTCAGAA
TGACTTGGTTGAGTACTCACCAGTCACAGAAAAGCATCTTACGGATGGCATGACAGTAAGAGAATTATGC
AGTGCTGCCATAACCATGAGTGATAACACTGCGGCCAACTTACTTCTGACAACGATCGGAGGACCGAAGG
AGCTAACCGCTTTTTTGCACAACATGGGGGATCATGTAACTCGCCTTGATCGTTGGGAACCGGAGCTGAA
TGAAGCCATACCAAACGACGAGCGTGACACCACGATGCCTGCAGCAATGGCAACAACGTTGCGCAAACTA
TTAACTGGCGAACTACTTACTCTAGCTTCCCGGCAACAATTAATAGACTGGATGGAGGCGGATAAAGTTG
CAGGACCACTTCTGCGCTCGGCCCTTCCGGCTGGCTGGTTTATTGCTGATAAATCTGGAGCCGGTGAGCG
TGGGTCTCGCGGTATCATTGCAGCACTGGGGCCAGATGGTAAGCCCTCCCGTATCGTAGTTATCTACACG
ACGGGGAGTCAGGCAACTATGGATGAACGAAATAGACAGATCGCTGAGATAGGTGCCTCACTGATTAAGC
ATTGGTAACTGTCAGACCAAGTTTACTCATATATACTTTAGATTGATTTAAAACTTCATTTTTAATTTAA
AAGGATCTAGGTGAAGATCCTTTTTGATAATCTCATGACCAAAATCCCTTAACGTGAGTTTTCGTTCCAC
TGAGCGTCAGACCCCGTAGAAAAGATCAAAGGATCTTCTTGAGATCCTTTTTTTCTGCGCGTAATCTGCT
GCTTGCAAACAAAAAAACCACCGCTACCAGCGGTGGTTTGTTTGCCGGATCAAGAGCTACCAACTCTTTT
TCCGAAGGTAACTGGCTTCAGCAGAGCGCAGATACCAAATACTGTCCTTCTAGTGTAGCCGTAGTTAGGC
CACCACTTCAAGAACTCTGTAGCACCGCCTACATACCTCGCTCTGCTAATCCTGTTACCAGTGGCTGCTG
CCAGTGGCGATAAGTCGTGTCTTACCGGGTTGGACTCAAGACGATAGTTACCGGATAAGGCGCAGCGGTC
GGGCTGAACGGGGGGTTCGTGCACACAGCCCAGCTTGGAGCGAACGACCTACACCGAACTGAGATACCTA
CAGCGTGAGCTATGAGAAAGCGCCACGCTTCCCGAAGGGAGAAAGGCGGACAGGTATCCGGTAAGCGGCA
GGGTCGGAACAGGAGAGCGCACGAGGGAGCTTCCAGGGGGAAACGCCTGGTATCTTTATAGTCCTGTCGG
GTTTCGCCACCTCTGACTTGAGCGTCGATTTTTGTGATGCTCGTCAGGGGGGCGGAGCCTATGGAAAAAC
GCCAGCAACGCGGCCTTTTTACGGTTCCTGGCCTTTTGCTGGCCTTTTGCTCACATGTTCTTTCCTGCGT
TATCCCCTGATTCTGTGGATAACCGTATTACCGCCTTTGAGTGAGCTGATACCGCTCGCCGCAGCCGAAC
GACCGAGCGCAGCGAGTCAGTGAGCGAGGAAGCGGAAGAGCGCCTGATGCGGTATTTTCTCCTTACGCAT
CTGTGCGGTATTTCACACCGCAATGGTGCACTCTCAGTACAATCTGCTCTGATGCCGCATAGTTAAGCCA
GTATACACTCCGCTATCGCTACGTGACTGGGTCATGGCTGCGCCCCGACACCCGCCAACACCCGCTGACG
CGCCCTGACGGGCTTGTCTGCTCCCGGCATCCGCTTACAGACAAGCTGTGACCGTCTCCGGGAGCTGCAT
GTGTCAGAGGTTTTCACCGTCATCACCGAAACGCGCGAGGCAGCTGCGGTAAAGCTCATCAGCGTGGTCG
TGAAGCGATTCACAGATGTCTGCCTGTTCATCCGCGTCCAGCTCGTTGAGTTTCTCCAGAAGCGTTAATG
TCTGGCTTCTGATAAAGCGGGCCATGTTAAGGGCGGTTTTTTCCTGTTTGGTCACTGATGCCTCCGTGTA
AGGGGGATTTCTGTTCATGGGGGTAATGATACCGATGAAACGAGAGAGGATGCTCACGATACGGGTTACT
GATGATGAACATGCCCGGTTACTGGAACGTTGTGAGGGTAAACAACTGGCGGTATGGATGCGGCGGGACC
AGAGAAAAATCACTCAGGGTCAATGCCAGCGCTTCGTTAATACAGATGTAGGTGTTCCACAGGGTAGCCA
GCAGCATCCTGCGATGCAGATCCGGAACATAATGGTGCAGGGCGCTGACTTCCGCGTTTCCAGACTTTAC
GAAACACGGAAACCGAAGACCATTCATGTTGTTGCTCAGGTCGCAGACGTTTTGCAGCAGCAGTCGCTTC
ACGTTCGCTCGCGTATCGGTGATTCATTCTGCTAACC
