>Addgene plasmid #112881 | pGDP3 apmA | depositor partial sequence | sequence record 212765 | apmA sequence
ATGAAAACCAGACTTGAACAAGTTTTAGAACGTTATCTCAACGGACGCGAGGTAGCTGTATGGGGTGTTC
CGACACGCCGTTTGCTTCGTGCATTAAAACCTTTTAAATTTCATACTGCCGATCGTGTTGATCCTCAATA
TCATTATGTTGTTGCTGTAACCGATGACGACTTAACCGACTTTTTATCCGATGAACAGAGCAAGTCGTTT
CAATACGCGAATGACTACCTTACGTTTGACGACGAGGGAGGCGAACTTCCGTTTGAACGAATGTGCTTCA
ATGTCCCCGTTGGCAGGCAAACGTATTTTGGAGACGGTGTCGTAGGAGCTTGCGAAAACGGGTATATCAA
GAGCATCGGCCAATTTACATCGATTAACGGCACGGCAGAGATCCATGCGAACCATCAGTTAAACATGACC
TTTGTAAGCGACGATATTCAAAACTTCTTCAACGAAGAAAGCATGGCTGTATTCCAAGAAAAGCTGCGAA
AAGACCCGAAACACCCTTATGCTTATAGCAAAGAACCTATGACCATAGGTAGCGATGTTTATATCGGCGC
ACATGCATTCATCAATGCTTCCACTGTGACAAGCATCGGTGACGGTGCAATAATTGGCTCAGGGGCAGTA
GTTCTGGAAAATGTTCCTCCTTTTGCTGTCGTCGTTGGTGTCCCTGCGAGAATCAAGCGTTACCGCTTCT
CAAAGGAGATGATTGAAACCCTCCTTCGTGTCAAATGGTGGGACTGGAGTATAGAGGAAATTAACGAAAA
TGTTGATGCGCTTATATCACCTGAACTATTTATGAAAAAGTACGGGAGTTTGTAA
